>Addgene plasmid #79710 | M3K5_HUMAN_D0 | depositor partial sequence | sequence record 149032 | Sequence of gene (M3K5_HUMAN) inserted into backbone.
AGAAGCACAGAGGAAGGAGACTGTGAAAGTGACTTGCTGGAGTATGACTATGAATATGATGAAAATGGTG
ACAGAGTCGTTTTAGGAAAAGGCACTTATGGGATAGTCTACGCAGGTCGGGACTTGAGCAACCAAGTCAG
AATTGCTATTAAGGAAATCCCAGAGAGAGACAGCAGATACTCTCAGCCCCTGCATGAAGAAATAGCATTG
CATAAACACCTGAAGCACAAAAATATTGTCCAGTATCTGGGCTCTTTCAGTGAGAATGGTTTCATTAAAA
TCTTCATGGAGCAGGTCCCTGGAGGAAGTCTTTCTGCTCTCCTTCGTTCCAAATGGGGTCCATTAAAAGA
CAATGAGCAAACAATTGGCTTTTATACAAAGCAAATACTGGAAGGATTAAAATATCTCCATGACAATCAG
ATAGTTCACCGGGACATAAAGGGTGACAATGTGTTGATTAATACCTACAGTGGTGTTCTCAAGATCTCTG
ACTTCGGAACATCAAAGAGGCTTGCTGGCATAAACCCCTGTACTGAAACTTTTACTGGTACCCTCCAGTA
TATGGCACCAGAAATAATAGATAAAGGACCAAGAGGCTACGGAAAAGCAGCAGACATCTGGTCTCTGGGC
TGTACAATCATTGAAATGGCCACAGGAAAACCCCCATTTTATGAACTGGGAGAACCACAAGCAGCTATGT
TCAAGGTGGGAATGTTTAAAGTCCACCCTGAGATCCCAGAGTCCATGTCTGCAGAGGCCAAGGCATTCAT
ACTGAAATGTTTTGAACCAGATCCTGACAAGAGAGCCTGTGCTAACGACTTGCTTGTTGATGAGTTTTTA
AAAGTTTCAAGCAAAAAGAAAAAGACACAACCTAAGCTT
