>Addgene plasmid #79710 | M3K5_HUMAN_D0 | addgene partial sequence | sequence record 156446 | T7 5'-TAATACGACTCACTATAGGG-3'
ATTAAGCGGCCGCCCTGCAGGACTCGAGTTCTAGAAATAATTTTGTTTAACTTTAAGAAGGAGATATACA
TATGAAATCTTCTCACCATCACCATCACCATCACCATCACCATGAAAACCTGTACTTCCAATCCAATGCA
AGAAGCACAGAGGAAGGAGACTGTGAAAGTGACTTGCTGGAGTATGACTATGAATATGATGAAAATGGTG
ACAGAGTCGTTTTAGGAAAAGGCACTTATGGGATAGTCTACGCAGGTCGGGACTTGAGCAACCAAGTCAG
AATTGCTATTAAGGAAATCCCAGAGAGAGACAGCAGATACTCTCAGCCCCTGCATGAAGAAATAGCATTG
CATAAACACCTGAAGCACAAAAATATTGTCCAGTATCTGGGCTCTTTCAGTGAGAATGGTTTCATTAAAA
TCTTCATGGAGCAGGTCCCTGGAGGAAGTCTTTCTGCTCTCCTTCGTTCCAAATGGGGTCCATTAAAAGA
CAATGAGCAAACAATTGGCTTTTATACAAAGCAAATACTGGAAGGATTAAAATATCTCCATGACAATCAG
ATAGTTCACCGGGACATAAAGGGTGACAATGTGTTGATTAATACCTACAGTGGTGTTCTCAAGATCTCTG
ACTTCGGAACATCAAAGAGGCTTGCTGGCATAAACCCCTGTACTGAAACTTTTACTGGTACCCTCCAGTA
TATGGCACCAGAAATAATAGATAAAGGACCAAGAGGCTACGGAAAAGCAGCAGACATCTGGTCTCTGGGC
TGTACAATCATTGAAATGGCCACAGGAA
