>Addgene plasmid #79710 | M3K5_HUMAN_D0 | addgene partial sequence | sequence record 156447 | T7term 5'-GCTAGTTATTGCTCAGCGG-3'
TTAGCAGCCGGATCAGCGCGCACGCGTGGTACCGGCCGGCCACCAGGTGGCGCGCCGCGATCGCGGATCC
GTTATCCACTTCCAATGTTATTAAAGCTTAGGTTGTGTCTTTTTCTTTTTGCTTGAAACTTTTAAAAACT
CATCAACAAGCAAGTCGTTAGCACAGGCTCTCTTGTCAGGATCTGGTTCAAAACATTTCAGTATGAATGC
CTTGGCCTCTGCAGACATGGACTCTGGGATCTCAGGGTGGACTTTAAACATTCCCACCTTGAACATAGCT
GCTTGTGGTTCTCCCAGTTCATAAAATGGGGGTTTTCCTGTGGCCATTTCAATGATTGTACAGCCCAGAG
ACCAGATGTCTGCTGCTTTTCCGTAGCCTCTTGGTCCTTTATCTATTATTTCTGGTGCCATATACTGGAG
GGTACCAGTAAAAGTTTCAGTACAGGGGTTTATGCCAGCAAGCCTCTTTGATGTTCCGAAGTCAGAGATC
TTGAGAACACCACTGTAGGTATTAATCAACACATTGTCACCCTTTATGTCCCGGTGAACTATCTGATTGT
CATGGAGATATTTTAATCCTTCCAGTATTTGCTTTGTATAAAAGCCAATTGTTTGCTCATTGTCTTTTAA
TGGACCCCATTTGGAACGAAGGAGAGCAGAAAGACTTCCTCCAGGGACCTGCTCCATGAAGATTTTAATG
AAACCATTCTCACTGAAAGAGCCCAGATACTGGACAATATTTTTGTGCTTCAGGTGTTTATGCAATGCTA
TTTCTTCATGCAGG
