[The description below was written by a language model from this plasmid's Addgene catalogue record.]
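Description:
M3K5_HUMAN_D0 is a bacterial expression plasmid that encodes the kinase domain of human MAP3K5 (also known as ASK1, MAPKKK5 or MEKK5). It is built on the pET His10 TEV LIC cloning vector (2B-T-10), a pET-type backbone designed for ligation-independent cloning, which was the method used to introduce the insert. The plasmid is selected with ampicillin, is recorded as low copy, and is propagated in a standard cloning strain. The record does not name the origin of replication or give the exact residue boundaries of the kinase domain, and no feature table is provided.

Expression is driven by a T7 promoter, so protein production requires an E. coli host that supplies T7 RNA polymerase. The backbone contributes an N-terminal ten-histidine tag followed by a TEV protease recognition site. The tag allows capture of the fusion protein by immobilised metal affinity chromatography, and TEV cleavage can then remove it to leave a nearly native kinase domain.

The construct belongs to an open library of human kinase domain constructs assembled for automated bacterial expression. It is intended to be co-expressed with a lambda phosphatase plasmid from the same set, and a YopH phosphatase vector is also available in the collection. Co-expressing a phosphatase is meant to enhance bacterial kinase yields, generally by counteracting kinase activity and autophosphorylation that can be toxic to the host or produce heterogeneous protein. Typical uses would be producing recombinant MAP3K5 kinase domain for biochemical, biophysical or structural work, although the record does not specify particular downstream applications.
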