Addgene plasmid #79710: M3K5_HUMAN_D0
Purpose: This plasmid encodes the kinase domain of M3K5. Intended for co-expression with Lambda Phosphatase that accompanies this set to enhance bacterial kinase expression.
Depositing lab: John Chodera & Nicholas Levinson & Markus Seeliger. Depositing organization: Memorial Sloan-Kettering Cancer Center. Publication: An open library of human kinase domain constructs for automated bacterial expression. Albanese SK, Parton DL, Isik M, Rodriguez-Laureano L, Hanson SM, Behr JM, Gradia S, Jeans C, Levinson NM, Seeliger MA, Chodera JD. Biochemistry. 2018 Jul 13. doi: 10.1021/acs.biochem.7b01081. PubMed 30004690.
Backbone
  Vector backbone: pET His10 TEV LIC cloning vector (2B-T-10)
  Backbone manufacturer: Scott Gradia (Addgene plasmid # 78173)
  Vector type: Bacterial Expression
Growth in bacteria
  Bacterial resistance: Ampicillin, 100 μg/mL
  Growth temperature: 37°C
  Growth strain: DH5alpha
  Copy number: Low Copy
Gene/Insert
  Gene/Insert name: M3K5 (alt name: MAP3K5)
  Species: H. sapiens (human)
  Entrez Gene: MAP3K5 (a.k.a. ASK1, MAPKKK5, MEKK5)
  Promoter: T7
  Tag / fusion protein: His10-TEV (N terminal on backbone)
  Cloning method: Ligation Independent Cloning
  Sequencing primers: 5′ T7; 3′ T7 reverse
Terms and licenses: Academic/Nonprofit Terms; Industry Terms: Not Available to Industry
Depositor comments: This plasmid was generated as part of an open library of human kinase domain constructs for automated bacterial expression. The work can be found here doi: http://dx.doi.org/10.1101/038711 The lambda phosphatase expression vector can be found at https://www.addgene.org/79748/ The YopH Phosphatase expression vector can be found at https://www.addgene.org/79749/
How to cite: M3K5_HUMAN_D0 was a gift from John Chodera & Nicholas Levinson & Markus Seeliger (Addgene plasmid # 79710 ; http://n2t.net/addgene:79710 ; RRID:Addgene_79710)
